>Addgene plasmid #226567 | siRNA-resistant SigmaR1-mCherry | addgene full sequence | sequence record 451908 | Addgene NGS Result
TAGCCTCCCCCTAGGGTGGGCGAAGAACTCCAGCATGAGATCCCCGCGCTGGAGGATCATCCAGCCGGCG
TCCCGGAAAACGATTCCGAAGCCCAACCTTTCATAGAAGGCGGCGGTGGAATCGAAATCTCGTGATGGCA
GGTTGGGCGTCGCTTGGTCGGTCATTTCGAACCCCAGAGTCCCGCTCAGAAGAACTCGTCAAGAAGGCGA
TAGAAGGCGATGCGCTGCGAATCGGGAGCGGCGATACCGTAAAGCACGAGGAAGCGGTCAGCCCATTCGC
CGCCAAGCTCTTCAGCAATATCACGGGTAGCCAACGCTATGTCCTGATAGCGGTCCGCCACACCCAGCCG
GCCACAGTCGATGAATCCAGAAAAGCGGCCATTTTCCACCATGATATTCGGCAAGCAGGCATCGCCATGG
GTCACGACGAGATCCTCGCCGTCGGGCATGCTCGCCTTGAGCCTGGCGAACAGTTCGGCTGGCGCGAGCC
CCTGATGCTCTTCGTCCAGATCATCCTGATCGACAAGACCGGCTTCCATCCGAGTACGTGCTCGCTCGAT
GCGATGTTTCGCTTGGTGGTCGAATGGGCAGGTAGCCGGATCAAGCGTATGCAGCCGCCGCATTGCATCA
GCCATGATGGATACTTTCTCGGCAGGAGCAAGGTGAGATGACAGGAGATCCTGCCCCGGCACTTCGCCCA
ATAGCAGCCAGTCCCTTCCCGCTTCAGTGACAACGTCGAGCACAGCTGCGCAAGGAACGCCCGTCGTGGC
CAGCCACGATAGCCGCGCTGCCTCGTCTTGCAGTTCATTCAGGGCACCGGACAGGTCGGTCTTGACAAAA
AGAACCGGGCGCCCCTGCGCTGACAGCCGGAACACGGCGGCATCAGAGCAGCCGATTGTCTGTTGTGCCC
AGTCATAGCCGAATAGCCTCTCCACCCAAGCGGCCGGAGAACCTGCGTGCAATCCATCTTGTTCAATCAT
GCGAAACGATCCTCATCCTGTCTCTTGATCGATCTTTGCAAAAGCCTAGGCCTCCAAAAAAGCCTCCTCA
CTACTTCTGGAATAGCTCAGAGGCCGAGGCGGCCTCGGCCTCTGCATAAATAAAAAAAATTAGTCAGCCA
TGGGGCGGAGAATGGGCGGAACTGGGCGGAGTTAGGGGCGGGATGGGCGGAGTTAGGGGCGGGACTATGG
TTGCTGACTAATTGAGATGCATGCTTTGCATACTTCTGCCTGCTGGGGAGCCTGGGGACTTTCCACACCT
GGTTGCTGACTAATTGAGATGCATGCTTTGCATACTTCTGCCTGCTGGGGAGCCTGGGGACTTTCCACAC
CCTAACTGACACACATTCCACAGCTGGTTCTTTCCGCCTCAGGACTCTTCCTTTTTCAATATTATTGAAG
CATTTATCAGGGTTATTGTCTCATGAGCGGATACATATTTGAATGTATTTAGAAAAATAAACAAATAGGG
GTTCCGCGCACATTTCCCCGAAAAGTGCCACCTG
[124 nt withheld, positions 1505-1628]
C
[91 nt withheld, positions 1630-1720]
A
[49 nt withheld, positions 1722-1770]
CCTTTGACGTTGGAGTCCACGTTCTTT
[37 nt withheld, positions 1798-1834]
ACCCTATCTCGGTCTATTCTTTTGATTTATAAGGGATTTTGCCGATTTCGGCCTATTGGTTAAAAAATGA
GCTGATTTAACAAAAATTTAACGCGAATTTTAACAAAATATTAACGCTTACAATTTACGCCTTAAGATAC
ATTGATGAGTTTGGACAAACCACAACTAGAATGCAGTGAAAAAAATGCTTTATTTGTGAAATTTGTGATG
CTATTGCTTTATTTGTAACCATTATAAGCTGCAATAAACAAGTTAACAACAACAATTGCATTCATTTTAT
GTTTCAGGTTCAGGGGGAGGTGTGGGAGGTTTTTTAAAGCAAGTAAAACCTCTACAAATGTGGTATGGCT
GATTATGATCTAGAGTCGCGGCCGCCTACTTGTACAGCTCGTCCATGCCGCCGGTGGAGTGGCGGCCCTC
GGCGCGTTCGTACTGTTCCACGATGGTGTAGTCCTCGTTGTGGGAGGTGATGTCCAACTTGATGTTGACG
TTGTAGGCGCCGGGCAGCTGCACGGGCTTCTTGGCCTTGTAGGTGGTCTTGACCTCAGCGTCGTAGTGGC
CGCCGTCCTTCAGCTTCAGCCTCTGCTTGATCTCGCCCTTCAGGGCGCCGTCCTCGGGGTACATCCGCTC
GGAGGAGGCCTCCCAGCCCATGGTCTTCTTCTGCATTACGGGGCCGTCGGAGGGGAAGTTGGTGCCGCGC
AGCTTCACCTTGTAGATGAACTCGCCGTCCTGCAGGGAGGAGTCCTGGGTCACGGTCACCACGCCGCCGT
CCTCGAAGTTCATCACGCGCTCCCACTTGAAGCCCTCGGGGAAGGACAGCTTCAAGTAGTCGGGGATGTC
GGCGGGGTGCTTCACGTAGGCCTTGGAGCCGTACATGAACTGAGGGGACAGGATGTCCCAGGCGAAGGGC
AGGGGGCCACCCTTGGTCACCTTCAGCTTGGCGGTCTGGGTGCCCTCGTAGGGGCGGCCCTCGCCCTCGC
CCTCGATCTCGAACTCGTGGCCGTTCACGGAGCCCTCCATGTGCACCTTGAAGCGCATGAACTCCTTGAT
GATGGCCATGTTATCCTCCTCGCCCTTGCTCACCATGACCGGTGGATCCCGGGCCCGCGGTACCCTAGGG
TCCTGGCCAAAGAGGTATGTCGTCAATTCCAAGCGGAGGCCCCGAGCATAGGAGCGAAGAGTATAGAAGA
GGGTGAGGAAGTCCTGGGTGCTGAAGACAGTGTCGGCCAGCGCGAAGGCCAGGGTGGATGGGATGACGCC
CCGGCCGTACTCGACCATCCAAGTATTGGGCCCCCACTCCACAGCTGTTGCCTCACCAGGCCCGTGTACT
ACCGTCTCCCCTGGGTAGAAGACCTCACTTTTGGTGGTGCCCTCTCTCCACTGGTGGAAGGTGCCAGAGA
TGATGGTATCCGAGATCTCAGCCCAGTAGCGCCCCGAGTGGCCGCGGGAGCCCAAGGCGGTGCCGAAGAG
CAGCACATACTCGGACAGCGAGGCGTGCAGAAGGCACATGGCGCCCATCCATCCACCAGCGTTGACGAAC
ACCCACTGCAGCTCCTCGTCGGGCAGCACGTGGCCTGGGTGCAGCCGCCGCAGCTCCACGATCAGTCTGC
TAAATGCGAGTTCGTGGTCCAGCCCAGCGTACTGCCGCGCCAACTGCGCTATCTCTTCGCGCTGGAAGAC
GAAGCTCTGCGTACCCAGCCAGAGCCAGACGACCTGGGTCAGCACCGCTGCGACAGCCAGGAGCAGCGCG
GCCCACGCCCACCGCCGGCCCACGGCCCACTGCATCTCGAGATCTGAGTCCGGTAGCGCTAGCGGATCTG
ACGGTTCACTAAACCAGCTCTGCTTATATAGACCTCCCACCGTACACGCCTACCGCCCATTTGCGTCAAT
GGGGCGGAGTTGTTACGACATTTTGGAAAGTCCCGTTGATTTTGGTGCCAAAACAAACTCCCATTGACGT
CAATGGGGTGGAGACTTGGAAATCCCCGTGAGTCAAACCGCTATCCACGCCCATTGATGTACTGCCAAAA
CCGCATCACCATGGTAATAGCGATGACTAATACGTAGATGTACTGCCAAGTAGGAAAGTCCCATAAGGTC
ATGTACTGGGCATAATGCCAGGCGGGCCATTTACCGTCATTGACGTCAATAGGGGGCGTACTTGGCATAT
GATACACTTGATGTACTGCCAAGTGGGCAGTTTACCGTAAATACTCCACCCATTGACGTCAATGGAAAGT
CCCTATTGGCGTTACTATGGGAACATACGTCATTATTGACGTCAATGGGCGGGGGTCGTTGGGCGGTCAG
CCAGGCGGGCCATTTACCGTAAGTTATGTAACGCGGAACTCCATATATGGGCTATGAACTAATGACCCCG
TAATTGATTACTATTAATAACTAATGCATGGCGGTAATACGGTTATCCACAGAATCAGGGGATAACGCAG
GAAAGAACATGTGAGCAAAAGGCCAGCAAAAGGCCAGGAACCGTAAAAAGGCCGCGTTGCTGGCGTTTTT
CCATAGGCTCCGCCCCCCTGACGAGCATCACAAAAATCGACGCTCAAGTCAGAGGTGGCGAAACCCGACA
GGACTATAAAGATACCAGGCGTTTCCCCCTGGAAGCTCCCTCGTGCGCTCTCCTGTTCCGACCCTGCCGC
TTACCGGATACCTGTCCGCCTTTCTCCCTTCGGGAAGCGTGGCGCTTTCTCATAGCTCACGCTGTAGGTA
TCTCAGTTCGGTGTAGGTCGTTCGCTCCAAGCTGGGCTGTGTGCACGAACCCCCCGTTCAGCCCGACCGC
TGCGCCTTATCCGGTAACTATCGTCTTGAGTCCAACCCGGTAAGACACGACTTATCGCCACTGGCAGCAG
CCACTGGTAACAGGATTAGCAGAGCGAGGTATGTAGGCGGTGCTACAGAGTTCTTGAAGTGGTGGCCTAA
CTACGGCTACACTAGAAGAACAGTATTTGGTATCTGCGCTCTGCTGAAGCCAGTTACCTTCGGAAAAAGA
GTTGGTAGCTCTTGATCCGGCAAACAAACCACCGCTGGTAGCGGTGGTTTTTTTGTTTGCAAGCAGCAGA
TTACGCGCAGAAAAAAAGGATCTCAAGAAGATCCTTTGATCTTTTCTACGGGGTCTGACGCTCAGTGGAA
CGAAAACTCACGTTAAGGGATTTTGGTCATGAGATTATCAAAAAGGATCTTCACCTAGATCCTTTTAAAT
TAAAAATGAAGTTTTAAATCAATCTAAAGTATATATGAGTAACCTGAGGCTATGGCAGGGCCTGCCGCCC
CGACGTTGGCTGCGAGCCCTGGGCCTTCACCCGAACTTGGGGGGTGGGGTGGGGAAAAGGAAGAAACGCG
GGCGTATTGGCCCCAATGGGGTCTCGGTGGGGTATCGACAGAGTGCCAGCCCTGGGACCGAACCCCGCGT
TTATGAACAAACGACCCAACACCGTGCGTTTTATTCTGTCTTTTTATTGCCGTCATAGCGCGGGTTCCTT
CCGGTATTGTCTCCTTCCGTGTTTCAGT
Features (pLannotate 1.2.2; 16 found; start..end, strand, type, name):
     13..165     -  CDS            ble (fragment): BLE_KLEPN - Experimental evidence at protein level: Swiss-Prot protein existence level 1. Binding protein with a strong affinity to the bleomycin family of antibiotics. Binds to CL990; an antimitotic-antibiotic compound. From Klebsiella pneumoniae.
    186..980     -  CDS            NeoR/KanR: aminoglycoside phosphotransferase from Tn5; aph(3')-II (or nptII); confers resistance to neomycin, kanamycin, and G418 (Geneticin®)
   1015..1372    -  promoter       SV40 promoter: SV40 enhancer and early promoter
   1374..1478    -  promoter       AmpR promoter: bla
   1505..1933    +  rep_origin     f1 ori (sequence partly withheld): f1 bacteriophage origin of replication; arrow indicates direction of (+) strand synthesis
   1967..2088    -  polyA_signal   SV40 poly(A) signal: SV40 polyadenylation signal
   2111..2194    -  CDS            large T antigen (fragment): large T antigen from SV40 (simian virus 40)
   2210..2920    -  CDS            mCherry: monomeric derivative of DsRed fluorescent protein (Shaner et al., 2004) mammalian codon-optimized
   2922..2948    -  misc_feature   MCS (fragment): multiple cloning site
   2951..3619    -  CDS            SIGMAR1: SGMR1_HUMAN - Also known as OPRS1, SRBP. Experimental evidence at protein level: Swiss-Prot protein existence level 1. Functions in lipid transport from the endoplasmic reticulum and is involved in a wide array of cellular functions probably through regulation of the biogenesis of lipid microdomains at the plasma membrane. Involved in the regulation of different receptors it plays a role in BDNF signaling and EGF signaling. Also regulates ion channels like the potassium channel and could modulate neurotransmitter release. Plays a role in calcium signaling through modulation together with ANK2
   3620..3647    -  misc_feature   MCS (fragment): multiple cloning site
   3670..3873    -  promoter       CMV promoter: human cytomegalovirus (CMV) immediate early promoter
   3874..4177    -  enhancer       CMV enhancer: human cytomegalovirus immediate early enhancer
   4352..4940    -  rep_origin     ori: high-copy-number ColE1/pMB1/pBR322/pUC origin of replication
   5162..5178    +  polyA_signal   bGH poly(A) signal (fragment): bovine growth hormone polyadenylation signal
   5269..5316    -  polyA_signal   HSV TK poly(A) signal: herpes simplex virus thymidine kinase polyadenylation signal (Cole and Stacy, 1985)
