[The description below was written by a language model from this plasmid's Addgene catalogue record and pLannotate feature annotations shown in this document.]
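Description:
siRNA-resistant SigmaR1-mCherry is a mammalian expression plasmid of about 5.4 kb built on the mCherry-N1 backbone. It encodes the human Sigma-1 receptor (SIGMAR1) fused at its C terminus to the monomeric red fluorescent protein mCherry. The plasmid is maintained in E. coli at high copy through a ColE1/pUC-type origin and selected with kanamycin. The resistance gene is the Tn5 aminoglycoside phosphotransferase (NeoR/KanR). It sits downstream of both a bacterial bla-type promoter and the SV40 enhancer/early promoter and is terminated by an HSV TK polyadenylation signal, so the same cassette can also confer G418 resistance in mammalian cells. An f1 origin is present as well. The short annotated fragments of ble, SV40 large T antigen and the bGH poly(A) signal appear to be backbone remnants or partial matches, not functional elements.

The expression cassette consists of the human CMV immediate early enhancer and promoter, the SIGMAR1 coding sequence flanked by remnants of the multiple cloning site, mCherry joined through a short MCS-derived linker, and an SV40 polyadenylation signal. According to the record, the SIGMAR1 sequence is siRNA resistant, which generally means synonymous changes in the siRNA target region that leave the protein unaltered. The specific changes and the siRNA concerned are not stated, and the cloning sites used are recorded as unknown. A construct of this kind is typically used for rescue experiments, in which endogenous SigmaR1 is depleted by siRNA and the tagged protein is re-expressed. The mCherry tag then allows the protein's localisation to be followed by fluorescence microscopy. The associated publication concerns SigmaR1's role in shaping rough endoplasmic reticulum membrane sheets.
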