Addgene plasmid #226567: siRNA-resistant SigmaR1-mCherry
Purpose: Encodes siRNA resistant SigmaR1 protein labeled with mCherry
Depositing lab: Gia Voeltz. Depositing organization: University of Colorado, Boulder. Publication: SigmaR1 shapes rough endoplasmic reticulum membrane sheets. Sawyer EM, Jensen LE, Meehl JB, Larsen KP, Petito DA, Hurley JH, Voeltz GK. Dev Cell. 2024 Jul 2:S1534-5807(24)00382-4. doi: 10.1016/j.devcel.2024.06.005. PubMed 38971154.
Backbone
  Vector backbone: mCherry-N1
  Vector type: Mammalian Expression
Growth in bacteria
  Bacterial resistance: Kanamycin, 50 μg/mL
  Growth temperature: 37°C
  Growth strain: DH5alpha
  Copy number: High Copy
Gene/Insert
  Gene/Insert name: SigmaR1 (Sigma-1 Receptor)
  Species: H. sapiens (human)
  Entrez Gene: SIGMAR1 (a.k.a. ALS16, DSMA2, OPRS1, SIG-1R, SR-BP, SR-BP1, SRBP, hSigmaR1, sigma1R)
  Tag / fusion protein: mCherry (C terminal on insert)
  Cloning method: Restriction Enzyme; 5′ cloning site Unknown (unknown if destroyed)
Terms and licenses: Academic/Nonprofit Terms; Industry Terms: Not Available to Industry
How to cite: siRNA-resistant SigmaR1-mCherry was a gift from Gia Voeltz (Addgene plasmid # 226567 ; http://n2t.net/addgene:226567 ; RRID:Addgene_226567)
